Addgene plasmid #133874: pcDNA3.1(+)_UG3
Purpose: Expresses UG3 in mammalian cells.
Depositing lab: Sumio Terada. Publication: Genetically encoded orientation probes for F-actin for fluorescence polarization microscopy. Nakai N, Sato K, Tani T, Saito K, Sato F, Terada S. Microscopy (Oxf). 2019 Jul 2. pii: 5525243. doi: 10.1093/jmicro/dfz022. PubMed 31264686.
Backbone
  Vector backbone: pcDNA3.1(+)
  Backbone manufacturer: Invitrogen
  Backbone size w/o insert (bp): 5373
  Total vector size (bp): 6837
  Vector type: Mammalian Expression
  Selectable markers: Neomycin (select with G418)
Growth in bacteria
  Bacterial resistance: Ampicillin, 100 μg/mL
  Growth temperature: 37°C
  Growth strain: DH5alpha
  Copy number: High Copy
Gene/Insert
  Gene/Insert name: UtrCH (alt name: Utrophin)
  Species: H. sapiens (human)
  Insert size (bp): 1464
  GenBank ID: NM_007124
  Entrez Gene: UTRN (a.k.a. DMDL, DRP, DRP1)
  Promoter: CMV promoter
  Tag / fusion protein: helical linker - mEGFP (C terminal on insert)
  Cloning method: Gibson Cloning
  Sequencing primers: 5′ CMV; 3′ BGH
Terms and licenses: Academic/Nonprofit Terms; Industry Terms: Not Available to Industry
How to cite: pcDNA3.1(+)_UG3 was a gift from Sumio Terada (Addgene plasmid # 133874 ; http://n2t.net/addgene:133874 ; RRID:Addgene_133874)
