[The description below was written by a language model from this plasmid's Addgene catalogue record and pLannotate feature annotations shown in this document.]
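Description:
pcDNA3.1(+)_UG3 is a mammalian expression plasmid built on the Invitrogen pcDNA3.1(+) backbone, with a total size of roughly 6.8 kb. It is maintained in E. coli as a high-copy plasmid through a ColE1/pUC-type origin and an ampicillin resistance gene (β-lactamase with its own promoter). An f1 origin is also present, which would allow single-stranded DNA production. For mammalian cells, an SV40 early promoter drives the neomycin phosphotransferase gene, followed by an SV40 polyadenylation signal, which permits G418 selection of stable transfectants. Several short annotated fragments (an HIV-1 LTR fragment, ble, lacI, the lac promoter/operator and bom) are most likely partial matches to residual backbone sequence rather than functional elements.

The payload is UG3, a fusion protein in which a fragment of human utrophin (UTRN), listed as UtrCH, is joined at its C terminus to mEGFP through a helical linker. The feature table shows the utrophin fragment running directly into an Aequorea victoria-derived fluorescent protein coding sequence; the software labels this "sg12", but it corresponds to the mEGFP named in the catalogue entry. Expression is driven by the CMV immediate-early enhancer and promoter and terminated by the bovine growth hormone polyadenylation signal. A T7 promoter lies upstream of the coding sequence, which could also support in vitro transcription. According to the associated publication title, the construct belongs to a set of genetically encoded orientation probes for F-actin intended for fluorescence polarization microscopy. In such probes a rigid linker would be expected to constrain the fluorophore relative to the actin-binding moiety, although the record does not say this explicitly.
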