Features (pLannotate 1.2.2; 21 found; start..end, strand, type, name):
    128..507     +  enhancer       CMV enhancer: human cytomegalovirus immediate early enhancer
    508..711     +  promoter       CMV promoter: human cytomegalovirus (CMV) immediate early promoter
    707..740     +  LTR            5' LTR (truncated) (fragment): truncated 5' long terminal repeat (LTR) from HIV-1
    756..774     +  promoter       T7 promoter: promoter for bacteriophage T7 RNA polymerase
    816..1571    +  CDS            UTRN (fragment): UTRN_HUMAN - Also known as DMDL, DRP1. Experimental evidence at protein level: Swiss-Prot protein existence level 1. May play a role in anchoring the cytoskeleton to the plasma membrane. From Homo sapiens (Human).
   1572..2285    +  CDS            sg12: sg12 is a basic (constitutively fluorescent) long stokes shift fluorescent protein published in 1997, derived from Aequorea victoria.
   2339..2563    +  polyA_signal   bGH poly(A) signal: bovine growth hormone polyadenylation signal
   2567..2588    +  promoter       SV40 promoter (fragment): SV40 enhancer and early promoter
   2609..3037    +  rep_origin     f1 ori (sequence partly withheld): f1 bacteriophage origin of replication; arrow indicates direction of (+) strand synthesis
   3051..3380    +  promoter       SV40 promoter: SV40 enhancer and early promoter
   3447..4238    +  CDS            neo: KKA2_KLEPN - Also known as kan, nptII. Experimental evidence at protein level: Swiss-Prot protein existence level 1. Resistance to kanamycin, neomycin, paromomycin, ribostamycin, butirosin and gentamicin B. From Klebsiella pneumoniae.
   4262..4420    +  CDS            ble (fragment): BLE_KLEPN - Experimental evidence at protein level: Swiss-Prot protein existence level 1. Binding protein with a strong affinity to the bleomycin family of antibiotics. Binds to CL990; an antimitotic-antibiotic compound. From Klebsiella pneumoniae.
   4415..4536    +  polyA_signal   SV40 poly(A) signal: SV40 polyadenylation signal
   4609..4625    -  protein_bind   lac operator: The lac repressor binds to the lac operator to inhibit transcription in E. coli. This inhibition can be relieved by adding lactose or isopropyl-β-D-thiogalactopyranoside (IPTG). lac repressor encoded by lacI
   4633..4663    -  promoter       lac promoter: promoter for the E. coli lac operon
   4678..4699    -  protein_bind   CAP binding site: CAP binding activates transcription in the presence of cAMP. E. coli catabolite activator protein
   4712..4804    -  CDS            lacI (fragment): lac repressor; lacI; The lac repressor binds to the lac operator to inhibit transcription in E. coli. This inhibition can be relieved by adding lactose or isopropyl-β-D-thiogalactopyranoside (IPTG).
   4987..5575    -  rep_origin     ori: high-copy-number ColE1/pMB1/pBR322/pUC origin of replication
   5746..6606    -  CDS            AmpR: β-lactamase; bla; confers resistance to ampicillin, carbenicillin, and related antibiotics
   6607..6711    -  promoter       AmpR promoter: bla
   6770..6822    -  misc_feature   bom (fragment): basis of mobility region from pBR322
>Addgene plasmid #133874 | pcDNA3.1(+)_UG3 | addgene full sequence | sequence record 261601 | Addgene NGS Result
GCTGAGTAGTGCGCGAGCAAAATTTAAGCTACAACAAGGCAAGGCTTGACCGACAATTGCATGAAGAATC
TGCTTAGGGTTAGGCGTTTTGCGCTGCTTCGCGATGTACGGGCCAGATATACGCGTTGACATTGATTATT
GACTAGTTATTAATAGTAATCAATTACGGGGTCATTAGTTCATAGCCCATATATGGAGTTCCGCGTTACA
TAACTTACGGTAAATGGCCCGCCTGGCTGACCGCCCAACGACCCCCGCCCATTGACGTCAATAATGACGT
ATGTTCCCATAGTAACGCCAATAGGGACTTTCCATTGACGTCAATGGGTGGAGTATTTACGGTAAACTGC
CCACTTGGCAGTACATCAAGTGTATCATATGCCAAGTACGCCCCCTATTGACGTCAATGACGGTAAATGG
CCCGCCTGGCATTATGCCCAGTACATGACCTTATGGGACTTTCCTACTTGGCAGTACATCTACGTATTAG
TCATCGCTATTACCATGGTGATGCGGTTTTGGCAGTACATCAATGGGCGTGGATAGCGGTTTGACTCACG
GGGATTTCCAAGTCTCCACCCCATTGACGTCAATGGGAGTTTGTTTTGGCACCAAAATCAACGGGACTTT
CCAAAATGTCGTAACAACTCCGCCCCATTGACGCAAATGGGCGGTAGGCGTGTACGGTGGGAGGTCTATA
TAAGCAGAGCTCTCTGGCTAACTAGAGAACCCACTGCTTACTGGCTTATCGAAATTAATACGACTCACTA
TAGGGAGACCCAAGCTGGCTAGCGTTTAAACTTAAGCTTGCCACCATGGCCAAGTATGGAGAACATGAAG
CCAGTCCTGACAATGGGCAGAACGAATTCAGTGATATCATTAAGTCCAGATCTGATGAACACAATGACGT
ACAGAAGAAAACCTTTACCAAATGGATAAATGCTCGATTTTCAAAGAGTGGGAAACCACCCATCAATGAT
ATGTTCACAGACCTCAAAGATGGAAGGAAGCTATTGGATCTTCTAGAAGGCCTCACAGGAACATCACTGC
CAAAGGAACGTGGTTCCACAAGGGTACATGCCTTAAATAACGTCAACAGAGTGCTGCAGGTTTTACATCA
GAACAATGTGGAATTAGTGAATATAGGGGGAACCGACATTGTGGATGGAAATCACAAACTGACTTTGGGG
TTACTTTGGAGCATCATTTTGCACTGGCAGGTGAAAGATGTCATGAAGGATGTCATGTCGGACCTGCAGC
AGACGAACAGTGAGAAGATCCTGCTCAGCTGGGTGCGTCAGACCACCAGGCCCTACAGCCAAGTCAACGT
CCTCAACTTCACCACCAGCTGGACAGATGGACTCGCCTTTAATGCTGTCCTCCACCGACATAAACCTGAT
CTCTTCAGCTGGGATAAAGTTGTCAAAATGTCACCAATTGAGAGACTTGAACATGCCTTCAGCAAGGCTC
AAACTTATTTGGGAATTGAAAAGCTGTTAGATCCTGAAGATGTTGCCGTTCGGCTTCCTGACAAGAAATC
CATAATTATGTATTTAACATCTTTGTTTGAGGCTGCTGCTAAAGAGGAGCTGTTCACCGGGGTGGTGCCC
ATCCTGGTCGAGCTGGACGGCGACGTAAACGGCCACAAGTTCAGCGTGTCCGGCGAGGGCGAGGGCGATG
CCACCTACGGCAAGCTGACCCTGAAGTTCATCTGCACCACCGGCAAGCTGCCCGTGCCCTGGCCCACCCT
CGTGACCACCCTGACCTACGGCGTGCAGTGCTTCAGCCGCTACCCCGACCACATGAAGCAGCACGACTTC
TTCAAGTCCGCCATGCCCGAAGGCTACGTCCAGGAGCGCACCATCTTCTTCAAGGACGACGGCAACTACA
AGACCCGCGCCGAGGTGAAGTTCGAGGGCGACACCCTGGTGAACCGCATCGAGCTGAAGGGCATCGACTT
CAAGGAGGACGGCAACATCCTGGGGCACAAGCTGGAGTACAACTACAACAGCCACAACGTCTATATCATG
GCCGACAAGCAGAAGAACGGCATCAAGGTGAACTTCAAGATCCGCCACAACATCGAGGACGGCAGCGTGC
AGCTCGCCGACCACTACCAGCAGAACACCCCCATCGGCGACGGCCCCGTGCTGCTGCCCGACAACCACTA
CCTGAGCACCCAGTCCAAGCTGAGCAAAGACCCCAACGAGAAGCGCGATCACATGGTCCTGCTGGAGTTC
GTGACCGCCGCCGGGATCACTCTCGGCATGGACGAGCTGTACAAGTAAGCGGCCGCTCGAGTCTAGAGGG
CCCGTTTAAACCCGCTGATCAGCCTCGACTGTGCCTTCTAGTTGCCAGCCATCTGTTGTTTGCCCCTCCC
CCGTGCCTTCCTTGACCCTGGAAGGTGCCACTCCCACTGTCCTTTCCTAATAAAATGAGGAAATTGCATC
GCATTGTCTGAGTAGGTGTCATTCTATTCTGGGGGGTGGGGTGGGGCAGGACAGCAAGGGGGAGGATTGG
GAAGACAATAGCAGGCATGCTGGGGATGCGGTGGGCTCTATGGCTTCTGAGGCGGAAAGAACCAGCTGGG
GCTCTAGGGGGTATCCCC
[124 nt withheld, positions 2609-2732]
C
[91 nt withheld, positions 2734-2824]
A
[49 nt withheld, positions 2826-2874]
CCTTTGACGTTGGAGTCCACGTTCTTT
[37 nt withheld, positions 2902-2938]
ACCCTATCTCGGTCTATTCTTTTGATTTATAAGGGATTTTGCCGATTTCGGCCTATTGGTTAAAAAATGA
GCTGATTTAACAAAAATTTAACGCGAATTAATTCTGTGGAATGTGTGTCAGTTAGGGTGTGGAAAGTCCC
CAGGCTCCCCAGCAGGCAGAAGTATGCAAAGCATGCATCTCAATTAGTCAGCAACCAGGTGTGGAAAGTC
CCCAGGCTCCCCAGCAGGCAGAAGTATGCAAAGCATGCATCTCAATTAGTCAGCAACCATAGTCCCGCCC
CTAACTCCGCCCATCCCGCCCCTAACTCCGCCCAGTTCCGCCCATTCTCCGCCCCATGGCTGACTAATTT
TTTTTATTTATGCAGAGGCCGAGGCCGCCTCTGCCTCTGAGCTATTCCAGAAGTAGTGAGGAGGCTTTTT
TGGAGGCCTAGGCTTTTGCAAAAAGCTCCCGGGAGCTTGTATATCCATTTTCGGATCTGATCAAGAGACA
GGATGAGGATCGTTTCGCATGATTGAACAAGATGGATTGCACGCAGGTTCTCCGGCCGCTTGGGTGGAGA
GGCTATTCGGCTATGACTGGGCACAACAGACAATCGGCTGCTCTGATGCCGCCGTGTTCCGGCTGTCAGC
GCAGGGGCGCCCGGTTCTTTTTGTCAAGACCGACCTGTCCGGTGCCCTGAATGAACTGCAGGACGAGGCA
GCGCGGCTATCGTGGCTGGCCACGACGGGCGTTCCTTGCGCAGCTGTGCTCGACGTTGTCACTGAAGCGG
GAAGGGACTGGCTGCTATTGGGCGAAGTGCCGGGGCAGGATCTCCTGTCATCTCACCTTGCTCCTGCCGA
GAAAGTATCCATCATGGCTGATGCAATGCGGCGGCTGCATACGCTTGATCCGGCTACCTGCCCATTCGAC
CACCAAGCGAAACATCGCATCGAGCGAGCACGTACTCGGATGGAAGCCGGTCTTGTCGATCAGGATGATC
TGGACGAAGAGCATCAGGGGCTCGCGCCAGCCGAACTGTTCGCCAGGCTCAAGGCGCGCATGCCCGACGG
CGAGGATCTCGTCGTGACCCATGGCGATGCCTGCTTGCCGAATATCATGGTGGAAAATGGCCGCTTTTCT
GGATTCATCGACTGTGGCCGGCTGGGTGTGGCGGACCGCTATCAGGACATAGCGTTGGCTACCCGTGATA
TTGCTGAAGAGCTTGGCGGCGAATGGGCTGACCGCTTCCTCGTGCTTTACGGTATCGCCGCTCCCGATTC
GCAGCGCATCGCCTTCTATCGCCTTCTTGACGAGTTCTTCTGAGCGGGACTCTGGGGTTCGAAATGACCG
ACCAAGCGACGCCCAACCTGCCATCACGAGATTTCGATTCCACCGCCGCCTTCTATGAAAGGTTGGGCTT
CGGAATCGTTTTCCGGGACGCCGGCTGGATGATCCTCCAGCGCGGGGATCTCATGCTGGAGTTCTTCGCC
CACCCCAACTTGTTTATTGCAGCTTATAATGGTTACAAATAAAGCAATAGCATCACAAATTTCACAAATA
AAGCATTTTTTTCACTGCATTCTAGTTGTGGTTTGTCCAAACTCATCAATGTATCTTATCATGTCTGTAT
ACCGTCGACCTCTAGCTAGAGCTTGGCGTAATCATGGTCATAGCTGTTTCCTGTGTGAAATTGTTATCCG
CTCACAATTCCACACAACATACGAGCCGGAAGCATAAAGTGTAAAGCCTGGGGTGCCTAATGAGTGAGCT
AACTCACATTAATTGCGTTGCGCTCACTGCCCGCTTTCCAGTCGGGAAACCTGTCGTGCCAGCTGCATTA
ATGAATCGGCCAACGCGCGGGGAGAGGCGGTTTGCGTATTGGGCGCTCTTCCGCTTCCTCGCTCACTGAC
TCGCTGCGCTCGGTCGTTCGGCTGCGGCGAGCGGTATCAGCTCACTCAAAGGCGGTAATACGGTTATCCA
CAGAATCAGGGGATAACGCAGGAAAGAACATGTGAGCAAAAGGCCAGCAAAAGGCCAGGAACCGTAAAAA
GGCCGCGTTGCTGGCGTTTTTCCATAGGCTCCGCCCCCCTGACGAGCATCACAAAAATCGACGCTCAAGT
CAGAGGTGGCGAAACCCGACAGGACTATAAAGATACCAGGCGTTTCCCCCTGGAAGCTCCCTCGTGCGCT
CTCCTGTTCCGACCCTGCCGCTTACCGGATACCTGTCCGCCTTTCTCCCTTCGGGAAGCGTGGCGCTTTC
TCATAGCTCACGCTGTAGGTATCTCAGTTCGGTGTAGGTCGTTCGCTCCAAGCTGGGCTGTGTGCACGAA
CCCCCCGTTCAGCCCGACCGCTGCGCCTTATCCGGTAACTATCGTCTTGAGTCCAACCCGGTAAGACACG
ACTTATCGCCACTGGCAGCAGCCACTGGTAACAGGATTAGCAGAGCGAGGTATGTAGGCGGTGCTACAGA
GTTCTTGAAGTGGTGGCCTAACTACGGCTACACTAGAAGAACAGTATTTGGTATCTGCGCTCTGCTGAAG
CCAGTTACCTTCGGAAAAAGAGTTGGTAGCTCTTGATCCGGCAAACAAACCACCGCTGGTAGCGGTGGTT
TTTTTGTTTGCAAGCAGCAGATTACGCGCAGAAAAAAAGGATCTCAAGAAGATCCTTTGATCTTTTCTAC
GGGGTCTGACGCTCAGTGGAACGAAAACTCACGTTAAGGGATTTTGGTCATGAGATTATCAAAAAGGATC
TTCACCTAGATCCTTTTAAATTAAAAATGAAGTTTTAAATCAATCTAAAGTATATATGAGTAAACTTGGT
CTGACAGTTACCAATGCTTAATCAGTGAGGCACCTATCTCAGCGATCTGTCTATTTCGTTCATCCATAGT
TGCCTGACTCCCCGTCGTGTAGATAACTACGATACGGGAGGGCTTACCATCTGGCCCCAGTGCTGCAATG
ATACCGCGAGACCCACGCTCACCGGCTCCAGATTTATCAGCAATAAACCAGCCAGCCGGAAGGGCCGAGC
GCAGAAGTGGTCCTGCAACTTTATCCGCCTCCATCCAGTCTATTAATTGTTGCCGGGAAGCTAGAGTAAG
TAGTTCGCCAGTTAATAGTTTGCGCAACGTTGTTGCCATTGCTACAGGCATCGTGGTGTCACGCTCGTCG
TTTGGTATGGCTTCATTCAGCTCCGGTTCCCAACGATCAAGGCGAGTTACATGATCCCCCATGTTGTGCA
AAAAAGCGGTTAGCTCCTTCGGTCCTCCGATCGTTGTCAGAAGTAAGTTGGCCGCAGTGTTATCACTCAT
GGTTATGGCAGCACTGCATAATTCTCTTACTGTCATGCCATCCGTAAGATGCTTTTCTGTGACTGGTGAG
TACTCAACCAAGTCATTCTGAGAATAGTGTATGCGGCGACCGAGTTGCTCTTGCCCGGCGTCAATACGGG
ATAATACCGCGCCACATAGCAGAACTTTAAAAGTGCTCATCATTGGAAAACGTTCTTCGGGGCGAAAACT
CTCAAGGATCTTACCGCTGTTGAGATCCAGTTCGATGTAACCCACTCGTGCACCCAACTGATCTTCAGCA
TCTTTTACTTTCACCAGCGTTTCTGGGTGAGCAAAAACAGGAAGGCAAAATGCCGCAAAAAAGGGAATAA
GGGCGACACGGAAATGTTGAATACTCATACTCTTCCTTTTTCAATATTATTGAAGCATTTATCAGGGTTA
TTGTCTCATGAGCGGATACATATTTGAATGTATTTAGAAAAATAAACAAATAGGGGTTCCGCGCACATTT
CCCCGAAAAGTGCCACCTGACGTCGACGGATCGGGAGATCTCCCGATCCCCTATGGTGCACTCTCAGTAC
AATCTGCTCTGATGCCGCATAGTTAAGCCAGTATCTGCTCCCTGCTTGTGTGTTGGAGGTC
